>Addgene plasmid #49740 | pVRc22_1147 | depositor full sequence | sequence record 74547 | pVRc22_1147 sequence 5200 bps
ATGGAACTGGATGATATTGCAGTTGCATGGCGTAGCCTGGAACAGCGTCTGGATCAGCATGCAGCACTGG
CAGGTCAGGTTCTGGGTGATCTGCGTAGCCATGCAGCACGTGCACATCTGCGTCCGCTGTGGCTGAGCCA
GAGCGCACAGCTGCTGTGTGCAATTGCCCTGAGCGGTCTGGTTGCACATAGCTGGCTGGCATTTCCGGAA
CAGGCAGCAGCAATTGTTGGTGGTGTTCTGCTGCAGATTTGGTGTGTTGCACTGGCAGCAAGCGCAGCAC
GTCAGCTGTGGCTGCTGAGCCAGCTGGATTTTGCACGTCCGCTGCTGCAGACCCAGCGTGCACTGGCACA
GCTGCGTCGTTGGCGTACCCGTGTTGCACCGTGGCTGGGTGTTGCATTTTGGGTTCTGTGGGTTGCAGTT
GCAGATGCAGCATGGCGTGCACTGACCGGTCGTAGCCTGCCGTATGCATGGCTGCTGTGTAATCTGCTGG
TTGGTGTTCTGGGTGGTATTGGCACCTGGCTGGGTTATCGTCGTCTGCAGCGTAGCGGTCATCCGTGGCT
GGAACGTCTGGATACCGTTCATGCAGGTCGTAGCGTTGCACGTACCGAAACCCTGCTGGAACAAATTGCA
CGTTTTCAGCGTGAATAAGGATCCCTGTTTTGGCGGATGAGAGAAGATTTTCAGCCTGATACAGATTAAA
TCAGAACGCAGAAGCGGTCTGATAAAACAGAATTTGCCTGGCGGCAGTAGCGCGGTGGTCCCACCTGACC
CCATGCCGAACTCAGAAGTGAAACGCCGTAGCGCCGATGGTAGTGTGGGGTCTCCCCATGCGAGAGTAGG
GAACTGCCAGGCATCAAATAAAACGAAAGGCTCAGTCGAAAGACTGGGCCTTTCGTTTTATCTGTTGTTT
GTCGGTGAACGCTCTCCTGAGTAGGACAAATCCGCCGGGAGCGGATTTGAACGTTGCGAAGCAACGGCCC
GGAGGGTGGCGGGCAGGACGCCCGCCATAAACTGCCAGGCATCAAATTAAGCAGAAGGCCATCCTGACGG
ATGGCCTTTTTGCGTTTCTACAAACTCTTTTGTTTATTTTTCTAAATACATTCAAATATGTATCCGCTCA
TGAGACAATAACCCTGATAAATGCTTCAATAATATTGAAAAAGGAAGACTATGAGTATTCAACATTTCCG
TGTCTGCTTACATAAACAGTAATACAAGGGGTGTTTACTAGAGGTTGATCGGGCACGTAAGAGGTTCCAA
CTTTCACCATAATGAAATAAGATCACTACCGGGCGTATTTTTTGAGTTATCGAGATTTTCAGGAGCTAAG
GAAGCTAAAATGGAGAAAAAAATCACGGGATATACCACCGTTGATATATCCCAATGGCATCGTAAAGAAC
ATTTTGAGGCATTTCAGTCAGTTGCTCAATGTACCTATAACCAGACCGTTCAGCTGGATATTACGGCCTT
TTTAAAGACCGTAAAGAAAAATAAGCACAAGTTTTATCCGGCCTTTATTCACATTCTTGCCCGCCTGATG
AACGCTCACCCGGAGTTTCGTATGGCCATGAAAGACGGTGAGCTGGTGATCTGGGATAGTGTTCACCCTT
GTTACACCGTTTTCCATGAGCAAACTGAAACGTTTTCGTCCCTCTGGAGTGAATACCACGACGATTTCCG
GCAGTTTCTCCACATATATTCGCAAGATGTGGCGTGTTACGGTGAAAACCTGGCCTATTTCCCTAAAGGG
TTTATTGAGAATATGTTTTTTGTCTCAGCCAATCCCTGGGTGAGTTTCACCAGTTTTGATTTAAACGTGG
CCAATATGGACAACTTCTTCGCCCCCGTTTTCACGATGGGCAAATATTATACGCAAGGCGACAAGGTGCT
GATGCCGCTGGCGATCCAGGTTCATCATGCCGTTTGTGATGGCTTCCATGTCGGCCGCATGCTTAATGAA
TTACAACAGTACTGTGATGAGTGGCAGGGCGGGGCGTAATAATACTAGCTCCGGCAAAAAAACGGGCAAG
GTGTCACCACCCTGCCCTTTTTCTTTAAAACCGAAAAGATTACTTCGCGTTTGCCACCTGACGTCTAAGC
TGTCAGACCAAGTTTACTCATATATACTTTAGATTGATT
[125 nt withheld, positions 2140-2264]
C
[141 nt withheld, positions 2266-2406]
CCTTTGACGTTGGAGTCCACGTTCTTTAATAGTGGACTCTTGTTCCAAACTTGAACAACACTCAACCCTA
TCTCGGGCTATTCTTTTGATTTATAAGGGATTTTGCCGATTTCGGCCTATTGGTTAAAAAATGAGCTGAT
TTAACAAAAATTTAACGCGAATTTTAACAAAATATTAACGTTTACAATTTAAAAGGATCTAGGTGAAGAT
CCTTTTTGATAATCTCATGACCAAAATCCCTTAACGTGAGTTTTCGTTCCACTGAGCGTCAGACCCCGTA
GAAAAGATCAAAGGATCTTCTTGAGATCCTTTTTTTCTGCGCGTAATCTGCTGCTTGCAAACAAAAAAAC
CACCGCTACCAGCGGTGGTTTGTTTGCCGGATCAAGAGCTACCAACTCTTTTTCCGAAGGTAACTGGCTT
CAGCAGAGCGCAGATACCAAATACTGTCCTTCTAGTGTAGCCGTAGTTAGGCCACCACTTCAAGAACTCT
GTAGCACCGCCTACATACCTCGCTCTGCTAATCCTGTTACCAGTCAGGCATTTGAGAAGCACACGGTCAC
ACTGCTTCCGGTAGTCAATAAACCGGTAAACCAGCAATAGACATAAGCGGCTATTTAACGACCCTGCCCT
GAACCGACGACCGGGTCGAATTTGCTTTCGAATTTCTGCCATTCATCCGCTTATTATCACTTATTCAGGC
GTAGCACCAGGCGTTTAAGGGCACCAATAACTGCCTTAAAAAAAGCTAGCGGAGTGTATACTGGCTTACT
ATGTTGGCACTGATGAGGGTGTCAGTGAAGTGCTTCATGTGGCAGGAGAAAAAAGGCTGCACCGGTGCGT
CAGCAGAATATGTGATACAGGATATATTCCGCTTCCTCGCTCACTGACTCGCTACGCTCGGTCGTTCGAC
TGCGGCGAGCGGAAATGGCTTACGAACGGGGCGGAGATTTCCTGGAAGATGCCAGGAAGATACTTAACAG
GGAAGTGAGAGGGCCGCGGCAAAGCCGTTTTTCCATAGGCTCCGCCCCCCTGACAAGCATCACGAAATCT
GACGCTCAAATCAGTGGTGGCGAAACCCGACAGGACTATAAAGATACCAGGCGTTTCCCCCTGGCGGCTC
CCTCGTGCGCTCTCCTGTTCCTGCCTTTCGGTTTACCGGTGTCATTCCGCTGTTATGGCCGCGTTTGTCT
CATTCCACGCCTGACACTCAGTTCCGGGTAGGCAGTTCGCTCCAAGCTGGACTGTATGCACGAACCCCCC
GTTCAGTCCGACCGCTGCGCCTTATCCGGTAACTATCGTCTTGAGTCCAACCCGGAAAGACATGCAAAAG
CACCACTGGCAGCAGCCACTGGTAATTGATTTAGAGGAGTTAGTCTTGAAGTCATGCGCCGGTTAAGGCT
AAACTGAAAGGACAAGTTTTGGTGACTGCGCTCCTCCAAGCCAGTTACCTCGGTTCAAAGAGTTGGTAGC
TCAGAGAACCTTCGAAAAACCGCCCTGCAAGGCGGTTTTTTCGTTTTCAGAGCAAGAGATTACGCGCAGA
CCAAAACGATCTCAAGAAGATCATCTTATTAATCAGATAAAATATTTGCTCATGAGCCCGAAGTGGCGAG
CCCGATCTTCCCCATCGGTGATGTCGGCGATATAGGCGCCAGCAACCGCACCTGTGGCGCCGGTGATGCC
GGCCACGATGCGTCCGGCGTAGAGGATCTGCTCATGTTTGACAGCTTATCATCGATGCATAATGTGCCTG
TCAAATGGACGAAGCAGGGATTCTGCAAACCCTATGCTACTCCCTCGAGCCGTCAATTGTCTGATTCGTT
ACCAATTATTAATTTTTAAAGTATGGGCAATCAATTGCTCCTGTTAAAATTGCTTTAGAAATACTTTGGC
AGCGGTTTGTTGTATTGAGTTTCATTTGCGCATTGGTTAAATGGAAAGTGACAGTACGCTCACTGCAACC
TAATATTTTTGAAATATCCCAAGAGCTTTTTCCTTCGCATGCCCACGCTAAACATTCTTTTTCTCTTTTG
GTTAAATCGTTGTTTGATTTATTATTTGCTATATTTATTTTTCGATAATTATCAACTAGAGAAGGAACAA
TTAATGGTATGTTCATACACGCATGTAAAAATAAACTATCTATATAGTTGTCTTTTTCTGAATGTGCAAA
ACTAAGCATTCCGAAGCCATTGTTAGCCGTATGAATAGGGAAACTAAACCCAGTGATAAGACCTGATGTT
TTCGCTTCTTTAATTACATTTGGAGATTTTTTATTTACAGCATTGTTTTCAAATATATTCCAATTAATTG
GTGAATGATTGGAGTTAGAATAATCTACTATAGGATCATATTTTATTAAATTAGCGTCATCATAATATTG
CCTCCATTTTTTAGGGTAATTATCTAGGATTGAAATATCAGATTTAACCATAGAATGAGGATAAATGATC
GCGAGTAAATAATATTCACAATGTACCATTTTAGTCATATCAGATAAGCATTGATTAATATCATTATTGC
TTCTACAAGCTTTAATTTTATTAATTATTCTGTATGTGTCGTCGGCATTTATGTTTTTCATATTCACCAC
CCTGAATTGACTCTCTTCCGGGCGCTATCATGCCATACCGCGAAAGGTTTTGCGCCATTCGATGGCGCGC
CGCTTCGTCAGGCCACATAGCTTTCTTGTTCTGATCGGAACGATCGTTGGCTGACCTGTAGGATCGTACA
GGTTTACGCAAGAAAATGGTTTGTTATAGTCGAATAAATACTAGAGAAAGAGGAGAAATACCAT
Features (pLannotate 1.2.2; 16 found; start..end, strand, type, name):
    736..851     +  ncRNA          5S rRNA: Accession: RF00001 - 5S ribosomal RNA
    855..941     +  terminator     rrnB T1 terminator: Escherichia coli rrnB; transcription terminator T1 from the E. coli rrnB gene
   1033..1060    +  terminator     rrnB T2 terminator: transcription terminator T2 from the E. coli rrnB gene
   1079..1168    +  promoter       AmpR promoter: bla
   1242..1339    +  promoter       cat promoter: promoter of the E. coli cat gene encoding chloramphenicol acetyltransferase
   1340..1996    +  CDS            cat: CAT_ECOLX - Experimental evidence at protein level: Swiss-Prot protein existence level 1. This enzyme is an effector of chloramphenicol resistance in bacteria. From Escherichia coli. This protein is used as a marker in many commonly used cloning vectors, such as pACYC184.
   2010..2069    +  terminator     his operon terminator: This putative transcriptin terminator from the E. coli his operon has a 2-bp deletion introduced during synthesis. Its efficiency has not been determined.
   2141..2596    +  rep_origin     f1 ori (sequence partly withheld): f1 bacteriophage origin of replication; arrow indicates direction of (+) strand synthesis
   2707..2940    +  rep_origin     ori (fragment): high-copy-number ColE1/pMB1/pBR322/pUC origin of replication
   3153..3174    +  misc_feature   bom (fragment): basis of mobility region from pBR322
   3273..3328    -  rep_origin     RSF ori (fragment): Plasmids containing the RSF 1030 origin of replication can be propagated in E. coli cells that contain additional plasmids with compatible origins.
   3416..3961    -  rep_origin     p15A ori: Plasmids containing the medium-copy-number p15A origin of replication can be propagated in E. coli cells that contain a second plasmid with the ColE1 origin.
   3994..4114    -  CDS            TcR (fragment): tetracycline efflux protein; tet; confers resistance to tetracycline
   4124..4142    +  promoter       tet promoter (fragment): E. coli promoter for tetracycline efflux protein gene
   4238..4987    -  CDS            luxR: LUXR_ALIFS - Experimental evidence at protein level: Swiss-Prot protein existence level 1. Transcriptional activator of the bioluminescence operon. Binds to the OHHL autoinducer. From Aliivibrio fischeri (Vibrio fischeri).
   4988..5061    -  promoter       lacI promoter (fragment): lacI
