[The description below was written by a language model from this plasmid's Addgene catalogue record and pLannotate feature annotations shown in this document.]
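Description:
pVRc22_1147 is a low-copy bacterial expression plasmid built on the pVRc backbone for synthetic biology work in E. coli. It is one of a set of constructs made to map crosstalk among sigma factors, anti-sigma factors and their promoters, with the aim of designing orthogonal genetic switches. It is maintained under chloramphenicol selection: the feature table shows a cat gene with its own promoter, followed by a his operon terminator. Replication depends on a complete p15A origin, which is compatible with ColE1-type plasmids and so allows co-transformation with partner plasmids. An f1 phage origin is also present. The short ColE1/pMB1, RSF, bom, TcR and tet promoter fragments annotated nearby appear to be backbone remnants or partial homology matches rather than functional elements.

The insert is AS22_1147, which by its name and the associated publication is an anti-sigma factor. It comes from Xanthomonas axonopodis pv. citri str. 306, is codon optimized for E. coli, and was cloned between retained NdeI and BamHI sites under the pLux promoter. The annotation does not call either the insert or pLux itself. They presumably lie in the unannotated region at the start of the sequence, upstream of the 5S rRNA segment and the rrnB T1 and T2 terminators that would end the transcript. The plasmid also carries luxR from Aliivibrio fischeri on the opposite strand, adjacent to a lacI promoter fragment that likely drives it. LuxR binds the acyl-homoserine lactone autoinducer and activates pLux, so anti-sigma expression can be induced by adding that signal. This would let the anti-sigma be tested for repression of a cognate or non-cognate sigma factor.
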