Addgene plasmid #49740: pVRc22_1147
Depositing lab: Christopher Voigt. Depositing organization: University of California, San Francisco (UCSF). Publication: Design of orthogonal genetic switches based on a crosstalk map of sigmas, anti-sigmas, and promoters. Rhodius VA, Segall-Shapiro TH, Sharon BD, Ghodasara A, Orlova E, Tabakh H, Burkhardt DH, Clancy K, Peterson TC, Gross CA, Voigt CA. Mol Syst Biol. 2013 Oct 29;9:702. doi: 10.1038/msb.2013.58. PubMed 24169405.
Backbone
  Vector backbone: pVRc
  Vector type: Bacterial Expression, Synthetic Biology
Growth in bacteria
  Bacterial resistance: Chloramphenicol, 25 μg/mL
  Growth temperature: 37°C
  Growth strain: DH10B
  Copy number: Low Copy
Gene/Insert
  Gene/Insert name: AS22_1147
  Species: Xanthomonas axonopodis pv. citri str. 306
  Mutation: Codon optimized for E.coli
  Promoter: pLux
  Cloning method: Restriction Enzyme; 5′ cloning site NdeI (not destroyed); 3′ cloning site BamHI (not destroyed)
  Sequencing primers: 5′ GCGCTATCATGCCATACC; 3′ GTTTCACTTCTGAGTTCGGC
Terms and licenses: Academic/Nonprofit Terms; Industry Terms: Not Available to Industry
How to cite: pVRc22_1147 was a gift from Christopher Voigt (Addgene plasmid # 49740 ; http://n2t.net/addgene:49740 ; RRID:Addgene_49740)
