>Addgene plasmid #49740 | pVRc22_1147 | depositor partial sequence | sequence record 74158 | AS gene
ATGGAACTGGATGATATTGCAGTTGCATGGCGTAGCCTGGAACAGCGTCTGGATCAGCATGCAGCACTGG
CAGGTCAGGTTCTGGGTGATCTGCGTAGCCATGCAGCACGTGCACATCTGCGTCCGCTGTGGCTGAGCCA
GAGCGCACAGCTGCTGTGTGCAATTGCCCTGAGCGGTCTGGTTGCACATAGCTGGCTGGCATTTCCGGAA
CAGGCAGCAGCAATTGTTGGTGGTGTTCTGCTGCAGATTTGGTGTGTTGCACTGGCAGCAAGCGCAGCAC
GTCAGCTGTGGCTGCTGAGCCAGCTGGATTTTGCACGTCCGCTGCTGCAGACCCAGCGTGCACTGGCACA
GCTGCGTCGTTGGCGTACCCGTGTTGCACCGTGGCTGGGTGTTGCATTTTGGGTTCTGTGGGTTGCAGTT
GCAGATGCAGCATGGCGTGCACTGACCGGTCGTAGCCTGCCGTATGCATGGCTGCTGTGTAATCTGCTGG
TTGGTGTTCTGGGTGGTATTGGCACCTGGCTGGGTTATCGTCGTCTGCAGCGTAGCGGTCATCCGTGGCT
GGAACGTCTGGATACCGTTCATGCAGGTCGTAGCGTTGCACGTACCGAAACCCTGCTGGAACAAATTGCA
CGTTTTCAGCGTGAATAA
