>Addgene plasmid #49740 | pVRc22_1147 | depositor partial sequence | sequence record 74159 | pVRc backbone
GGATCCCTGTTTTGGCGGATGAGAGAAGATTTTCAGCCTGATACAGATTAAATCAGAACGCAGAAGCGGT
CTGATAAAACAGAATTTGCCTGGCGGCAGTAGCGCGGTGGTCCCACCTGACCCCATGCCGAACTCAGAAG
TGAAACGCCGTAGCGCCGATGGTAGTGTGGGGTCTCCCCATGCGAGAGTAGGGAACTGCCAGGCATCAAA
TAAAACGAAAGGCTCAGTCGAAAGACTGGGCCTTTCGTTTTATCTGTTGTTTGTCGGTGAACGCTCTCCT
GAGTAGGACAAATCCGCCGGGAGCGGATTTGAACGTTGCGAAGCAACGGCCCGGAGGGTGGCGGGCAGGA
CGCCCGCCATAAACTGCCAGGCATCAAATTAAGCAGAAGGCCATCCTGACGGATGGCCTTTTTGCGTTTC
TACAAACTCTTTTGTTTATTTTTCTAAATACATTCAAATATGTATCCGCTCATGAGACAATAACCCTGAT
AAATGCTTCAATAATATTGAAAAAGGAAGACTATGAGTATTCAACATTTCCGTGTCTGCTTACATAAACA
GTAATACAAGGGGTGTTTACTAGAGGTTGATCGGGCACGTAAGAGGTTCCAACTTTCACCATAATGAAAT
AAGATCACTACCGGGCGTATTTTTTGAGTTATCGAGATTTTCAGGAGCTAAGGAAGCTAAAATGGAGAAA
AAAATCACGGGATATACCACCGTTGATATATCCCAATGGCATCGTAAAGAACATTTTGAGGCATTTCAGT
CAGTTGCTCAATGTACCTATAACCAGACCGTTCAGCTGGATATTACGGCCTTTTTAAAGACCGTAAAGAA
AAATAAGCACAAGTTTTATCCGGCCTTTATTCACATTCTTGCCCGCCTGATGAACGCTCACCCGGAGTTT
CGTATGGCCATGAAAGACGGTGAGCTGGTGATCTGGGATAGTGTTCACCCTTGTTACACCGTTTTCCATG
AGCAAACTGAAACGTTTTCGTCCCTCTGGAGTGAATACCACGACGATTTCCGGCAGTTTCTCCACATATA
TTCGCAAGATGTGGCGTGTTACGGTGAAAACCTGGCCTATTTCCCTAAAGGGTTTATTGAGAATATGTTT
TTTGTCTCAGCCAATCCCTGGGTGAGTTTCACCAGTTTTGATTTAAACGTGGCCAATATGGACAACTTCT
TCGCCCCCGTTTTCACGATGGGCAAATATTATACGCAAGGCGACAAGGTGCTGATGCCGCTGGCGATCCA
GGTTCATCATGCCGTTTGTGATGGCTTCCATGTCGGCCGCATGCTTAATGAATTACAACAGTACTGTGAT
GAGTGGCAGGGCGGGGCGTAATAATACTAGCTCCGGCAAAAAAACGGGCAAGGTGTCACCACCCTGCCCT
TTTTCTTTAAAACCGAAAAGATTACTTCGCGTTTGCCACCTGACGTCTAAGCTGTCAGACCAAGTTTACT
CATATATACTTTAGATTGATT
[125 nt withheld, positions 1492-1616]
C
[141 nt withheld, positions 1618-1758]
CCTTTGACGTTGGAGTCCACGTTCTTTAATAGTGGACTCTTGTTCCAAACTTGAACAACACTCAACCCTA
TCTCGGGCTATTCTTTTGATTTATAAGGGATTTTGCCGATTTCGGCCTATTGGTTAAAAAATGAGCTGAT
TTAACAAAAATTTAACGCGAATTTTAACAAAATATTAACGTTTACAATTTAAAAGGATCTAGGTGAAGAT
CCTTTTTGATAATCTCATGACCAAAATCCCTTAACGTGAGTTTTCGTTCCACTGAGCGTCAGACCCCGTA
GAAAAGATCAAAGGATCTTCTTGAGATCCTTTTTTTCTGCGCGTAATCTGCTGCTTGCAAACAAAAAAAC
CACCGCTACCAGCGGTGGTTTGTTTGCCGGATCAAGAGCTACCAACTCTTTTTCCGAAGGTAACTGGCTT
CAGCAGAGCGCAGATACCAAATACTGTCCTTCTAGTGTAGCCGTAGTTAGGCCACCACTTCAAGAACTCT
GTAGCACCGCCTACATACCTCGCTCTGCTAATCCTGTTACCAGTCAGGCATTTGAGAAGCACACGGTCAC
ACTGCTTCCGGTAGTCAATAAACCGGTAAACCAGCAATAGACATAAGCGGCTATTTAACGACCCTGCCCT
GAACCGACGACCGGGTCGAATTTGCTTTCGAATTTCTGCCATTCATCCGCTTATTATCACTTATTCAGGC
GTAGCACCAGGCGTTTAAGGGCACCAATAACTGCCTTAAAAAAAGCTAGCGGAGTGTATACTGGCTTACT
ATGTTGGCACTGATGAGGGTGTCAGTGAAGTGCTTCATGTGGCAGGAGAAAAAAGGCTGCACCGGTGCGT
CAGCAGAATATGTGATACAGGATATATTCCGCTTCCTCGCTCACTGACTCGCTACGCTCGGTCGTTCGAC
TGCGGCGAGCGGAAATGGCTTACGAACGGGGCGGAGATTTCCTGGAAGATGCCAGGAAGATACTTAACAG
GGAAGTGAGAGGGCCGCGGCAAAGCCGTTTTTCCATAGGCTCCGCCCCCCTGACAAGCATCACGAAATCT
GACGCTCAAATCAGTGGTGGCGAAACCCGACAGGACTATAAAGATACCAGGCGTTTCCCCCTGGCGGCTC
CCTCGTGCGCTCTCCTGTTCCTGCCTTTCGGTTTACCGGTGTCATTCCGCTGTTATGGCCGCGTTTGTCT
CATTCCACGCCTGACACTCAGTTCCGGGTAGGCAGTTCGCTCCAAGCTGGACTGTATGCACGAACCCCCC
GTTCAGTCCGACCGCTGCGCCTTATCCGGTAACTATCGTCTTGAGTCCAACCCGGAAAGACATGCAAAAG
CACCACTGGCAGCAGCCACTGGTAATTGATTTAGAGGAGTTAGTCTTGAAGTCATGCGCCGGTTAAGGCT
AAACTGAAAGGACAAGTTTTGGTGACTGCGCTCCTCCAAGCCAGTTACCTCGGTTCAAAGAGTTGGTAGC
TCAGAGAACCTTCGAAAAACCGCCCTGCAAGGCGGTTTTTTCGTTTTCAGAGCAAGAGATTACGCGCAGA
CCAAAACGATCTCAAGAAGATCATCTTATTAATCAGATAAAATATTTGCTCATGAGCCCGAAGTGGCGAG
CCCGATCTTCCCCATCGGTGATGTCGGCGATATAGGCGCCAGCAACCGCACCTGTGGCGCCGGTGATGCC
GGCCACGATGCGTCCGGCGTAGAGGATCTGCTCATGTTTGACAGCTTATCATCGATGCATAATGTGCCTG
TCAAATGGACGAAGCAGGGATTCTGCAAACCCTATGCTACTCCCTCGAGCCGTCAATTGTCTGATTCGTT
ACCAATTATTAATTTTTAAAGTATGGGCAATCAATTGCTCCTGTTAAAATTGCTTTAGAAATACTTTGGC
AGCGGTTTGTTGTATTGAGTTTCATTTGCGCATTGGTTAAATGGAAAGTGACAGTACGCTCACTGCAACC
TAATATTTTTGAAATATCCCAAGAGCTTTTTCCTTCGCATGCCCACGCTAAACATTCTTTTTCTCTTTTG
GTTAAATCGTTGTTTGATTTATTATTTGCTATATTTATTTTTCGATAATTATCAACTAGAGAAGGAACAA
TTAATGGTATGTTCATACACGCATGTAAAAATAAACTATCTATATAGTTGTCTTTTTCTGAATGTGCAAA
ACTAAGCATTCCGAAGCCATTGTTAGCCGTATGAATAGGGAAACTAAACCCAGTGATAAGACCTGATGTT
TTCGCTTCTTTAATTACATTTGGAGATTTTTTATTTACAGCATTGTTTTCAAATATATTCCAATTAATTG
GTGAATGATTGGAGTTAGAATAATCTACTATAGGATCATATTTTATTAAATTAGCGTCATCATAATATTG
CCTCCATTTTTTAGGGTAATTATCTAGGATTGAAATATCAGATTTAACCATAGAATGAGGATAAATGATC
GCGAGTAAATAATATTCACAATGTACCATTTTAGTCATATCAGATAAGCATTGATTAATATCATTATTGC
TTCTACAAGCTTTAATTTTATTAATTATTCTGTATGTGTCGTCGGCATTTATGTTTTTCATATTCACCAC
CCTGAATTGACTCTCTTCCGGGCGCTATCATGCCATACCGCGAAAGGTTTTGCGCCATTCGATGGCGCGC
CGCTTCGTCAGGCCACATAGCTTTCTTGTTCTGATCGGAACGATCGTTGGCTGACCTGTAGGATCGTACA
GGTTTACGCAAGAAAATGGTTTGTTATAGTCGAATAAATACTAGAGAAAGAGGAGAAATACCAT
