>Addgene plasmid #49740 | pVRc22_1147 | addgene partial sequence | sequence record 77211 | pTrcHis_rev
AACAGGGATCCTTATTCACGCTGAAAACGTGCAATTTGTTCCAGCAGGGTTTCGGTACGTGCAACGCTAC
GACCTGCATGAACGGTATCCAGACGTTCCAGCCACGGATGACCGCTACGCTGCAGACGACGATAACCCAG
CCAGGTGCCAATACCACCCAGAACACCAACCAGCAGATTACACAGCAGCCATGCATACGGCAGGCTACGA
CCGGTCAGTGCACGCCATGCTGCATCTGCAACTGCAACCCACAGAACCCAAAATGCAACACCCAGCCACG
GTGCAACACGGGTACGCCAACGACGCAGCTGTGCCAGTGCACGCTGGGTCTGCAGCAGCGGACGTGCAAA
ATCCAGCTGGCTCAGCAGCCACAGCTGACGTGCTGCGCTTGCTGCCAGTGCAACACACCAAATCTGCAGC
AGAACACCACCAACAATTGCTGCTGCCTGTTCCGGAAATGCCAGCCAGCTATGTGCAACCAGACCGCTCA
GGGCAATTGCACACAGCAGCTGTGCGCTCTGGCTCAGCCACAGCGGACGCAGATGTGCACGTGCTGCATG
GCTACGCAGATCACCCAGAACCTGACCTGCCAGTGCTGCATGCTGATCCAGACGCTGTTCCAGGCTACGC
CATGCAACTGCAATATCATCCAGTTCCATATGGTATTTCTCCTCTTTCTCTAGTATTTATTCGACTATAA
CAAACCATTTTCTTGCGTAAACCTGTACGATCCTACAGGTCAGCCAACGATCGTTCCGATCAGAACAAGA
AAGCTATGTGGCCTGACGAAGCGGCGCGCCATCGAATGGCGCAAAACCTTTCGCGGTATGGCATGATAGC
GCCCGGAAGAGAGTCAATT
