>Addgene plasmid #49740 | pVRc22_1147 | addgene partial sequence | sequence record 77241 | pBRrevBam
GCCGGTGATGCCGGCCACGATGCGTCCGGCGTAGAGGATCTGCTCATGTTTGACAGCTTATCATCGATGC
ATAATGTGCCTGTCAAATGGACGAAGCAGGGATTCTGCAAACCCTATGCTACTCCCTCGAGCCGTCAATT
GTCTGATTCGTTACCAATTATTAATTTTTAAAGTATGGGCAATCAATTGCTCCTGTTAAAATTGCTTTAG
AAATACTTTGGCAGCGGTTTGTTGTATTGAGTTTCATTTGCGCATTGGTTAAATGGAAAGTGACAGTACG
CTCACTGCAACCTAATATTTTTGAAATATCCCAAGAGCTTTTTCCTTCGCATGCCCACGCTAAACATTCT
TTTTCTCTTTTGGTTAAATCGTTGTTTGATTTATTATTTGCTATATTTATTTTTCGATAATTATCAACTA
GAGAAGGAACAATTAATGGTATGTTCATACACGCATGTAAAAATAAACTATCTATATAGTTGTCTTTTTC
TGAATGTGCAAAACTAAGCATTCCGAAGCCATTGTTAGCCGTATGAATAGGGAAACTAAACCCAGTGATA
AGACCTGATGTTTTCGCTTCTTTAATTACATTTGGAGATTTTTTATTTACAGCATTGTTTTCAAATATAT
TCCAATTAATTGGTGAATGATTGGAGTTAGAATAATCTACTATAGGATCATATTTTATTAAATTAGCGTC
ATCATAATATTGCCTCCATTTTTTAGGGTAATTATCTAGGATTGAAATATCAGATTTAACCATAGAATGA
GGATAAATGATCGCGAGTAAATAATATTCACAATGTACCATTTTAGTCATATCAGATAAGCATTGATTAA
TATCATTATTGCTTCTACAAGCTTTAATTTTATTAATTATTCTGTATGTGTCGTCGGCATTTATGTTTTT
CATATTCACCACCCTGAATTGACTCTCTTCCGGGCGCTATCATG
